>Addgene plasmid #175200 | pCfB8156 | depositor partial sequence | sequence record 339689 | yEGFP
ATGTCTAAAGGTGAAGAATTATTCACTGGTGTTGTCCCAATTTTGGTTGAATTAGATGGTGATGTTAATG
GTCACAAATTTTCTGTCTCCGGTGAAGGTGAAGGTGATGCTACTTACGGTAAATTGACCTTAAAATTTAT
TTGTACTACTGGTAAATTGCCAGTTCCATGGCCAACCTTAGTCACTACTTTCGGTTATGGTGTTCAATGT
TTTGCGAGATACCCAGATCATATGAAACAACATGACTTTTTCAAGTCTGCCATGCCAGAAGGTTATGTTC
AAGAAAGAACTATTTTTTTCAAAGATGACGGTAACTACAAGACCAGAGCTGAAGTCAAGTTTGAAGGTGA
TACCTTAGTTAATAGAATCGAATTAAAAGGTATTGATTTTAAAGAAGATGGTAACATTTTAGGTCACAAA
TTGGAATACAACTATAACTCTCACAATGTTTACATCATGGCTGACAAACAAAAGAATGGTATCAAAGTTA
ACTTCAAAATTAGACACAACATTGAAGATGGTTCTGTTCAATTAGCTGACCATTATCAACAAAATACTCC
AATTGGTGATGGTCCAGTCTTGTTACCAGACAACCATTACTTATCCACTCAATCTGCCTTATCCAAAGAT
CCAAACGAAAAGAGAGACCACATGGTCTTGTTAGAATTTGTTACTGCTGCTGGTATTACCCATGGTATGG
ATGAATTGTACAAATGA
