[The description below was written by a language model from this plasmid's Addgene catalogue record.]
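Description:
pCfB8156 is a Xenopus oocyte expression vector built on the pNB1u/pLIFE016 backbone (about 3.1 kb without the insert). It serves as a template for in vitro transcription rather than for direct expression in cells. It is propagated in E. coli as a high-copy plasmid under ampicillin selection. The record gives no feature table, so the origin of replication and any untranslated regions flanking the insert are not described.

The insert is yEGFP, a synthetic, yeast-optimised version of enhanced green fluorescent protein, placed downstream of a T7 promoter. T7 RNA polymerase binds this promoter to produce run-off transcripts in vitro. The vector supplies a polyA tract at the 3′ end of the insert, so the resulting mRNA carries a tail, a feature that generally supports transcript stability and translation once the RNA is in the oocyte cytoplasm. The catalogue lists this polyA as a "C-terminal tag", but it is a feature of the transcript and not a fusion to the protein. The insert was introduced by USER cloning, a uracil-excision method in which a nicking enzyme (here Nt.BbvCI) helps generate long single-stranded overhangs in the vector cassette for ligation-independent, directional insertion of PCR fragments.

The stated use is to generate yEGFP mRNA for injection into Xenopus laevis oocytes. The associated study concerns the characterisation of Saccharomyces cerevisiae solute carriers for uptake of xenobiotic compounds, a context in which a fluorescent protein construct might plausibly act as a control alongside transporter-encoding constructs. However, the record does not specify that role.
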