Addgene plasmid #175200: pCfB8156
Purpose: Xenopus oocyte expression vector containing yEGFP. Contains T7 RNA polymerase binding site, and adds polyA tail to yEGFP. Used for generation of mRNA, for injection into xenopus laevis oocytes.
Depositing lab: Irina Borodina. Depositing organization: Danmarks Tekniske Universitet. Publication: Deorphanizing solute carriers in Saccharomyces cerevisiae for secondary uptake of xenobiotic compounds. Moller-Hansen I, Saez-Saez J, van der Hoek SA, Dyekjaer JD, Christensen HB, Wright Muelas M, O'Hagan S, Kell DB, Borodina I. Front Microbiol. 2024 Apr 12;15:1376653. doi: 10.3389/fmicb.2024.1376653. PubMed 38680917.
Backbone
  Vector backbone: pNB1u/pLIFE016
  Backbone size w/o insert (bp): 3099
  Vector type: mRNA expression, injection into xenopus oocytes
Growth in bacteria
  Bacterial resistance: Ampicillin, 100 μg/mL
  Growth temperature: 37°C
  Growth strain: DH5alpha
  Copy number: High Copy
Gene/Insert
  Gene/Insert name: yEGFP
  Species: Synthetic
  Promoter: T7
  Tag / fusion protein: PolyA (C terminal on insert)
  Cloning method: Restriction Enzyme; 5′ cloning site Nt.BbvCI (not destroyed); 3′ cloning site USER cloning (unknown if destroyed)
  Sequencing primers: 5′ AAGGCGATTAAGTTGGGT; 3′ GTGTTCTTGAGGCTGGTTTA
Terms and licenses: Academic/Nonprofit Terms; Industry Terms: Not Available to Industry
Depositor comments: Generated by USER cloning
How to cite: pCfB8156 was a gift from Irina Borodina (Addgene plasmid # 175200 ; http://n2t.net/addgene:175200 ; RRID:Addgene_175200)
